Addgene plasmid #145910: pAc5.1B-EGFP-CG10077-RA_B
Purpose: Insect Expression of CG10077-RA
Depositing lab: Elisa Izaurralde. Depositing organization: Max Planck Institute for Developmental Biology.
Backbone
  Vector backbone: Unknown
  Vector type: Insect Expression
Growth in bacteria
  Bacterial resistance: Ampicillin, 100 μg/mL
  Growth temperature: 37°C
  Growth strain: DH5alpha
  Copy number: Low Copy
Gene/Insert
  Gene/Insert name: CG10077-RA
  Species: D. melanogaster (fly)
  Mutation: A23T, Q440R, S483L, I492T, inserted G810, H672Y, Y713H, del A730, and P788Q in CG10077
  Entrez Gene: CG10077 (a.k.a. Dmel_CG10077, BcDNA:HL01868, BcDNA:HL07910, DmRH5, Dmel\CG10077, cg10077, p90)
  Cloning method: Unknown
Terms and licenses: Academic/Nonprofit Terms; Industry Terms: Not Available to Industry
Depositor comments: ORF extrcted from NCBI:NM_139805.2.
How to cite: pAc5.1B-EGFP-CG10077-RA_B was a gift from Elisa Izaurralde (Addgene plasmid # 145910 ; http://n2t.net/addgene:145910 ; RRID:Addgene_145910)
