[The description below was written by a language model from this plasmid's Addgene catalogue record and pLannotate feature annotations shown in this document.]
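Description:
pAc5.1B-EGFP-CG10077-RA_B is an insect expression plasmid for producing a GFP-tagged form of the Drosophila melanogaster protein CG10077 (isoform RA; also listed as DmRH5 or p90). The catalogue lists the backbone as unknown, although the name and the annotated parts point to a pAc5.1-type vector. The 8.5 kb sequence begins with the constitutive D. melanogaster actin 5C (Ac5) promoter. This is followed by an EGFP coding sequence and then the CG10077 open reading frame, an arrangement that suggests an N-terminal EGFP fusion. The annotation software labelled part of the insert as a fragment of yeast DBP2, an ATP-dependent RNA helicase. This most likely reflects sequence similarity between the fly protein and that helicase family rather than the presence of any yeast sequence. A V5 epitope tag lies downstream of the insert, but the record does not say whether it is read in frame with the fusion or preceded by a stop codon. An SV40 polyadenylation signal provides 3' end processing.

In bacteria the plasmid is maintained through a ColE1/pUC-type origin and selected with ampicillin via the bla gene and its own promoter. The repository lists it as low copy, despite the origin's usual high-copy annotation. A tetracycline resistance fragment and a short SV40 large T antigen fragment appear to be non-functional backbone remnants. No selectable marker for insect cells is annotated, which fits transient transfection of Drosophila cultured cells.

The depositor notes that the ORF derives from an NCBI reference transcript. Several differences from that reference are recorded: the substitutions A23T, Q440R, S483L, I492T, H672Y, Y713H and P788Q, plus a single-residue insertion and a deletion. The stated purpose is simply insect expression of CG10077-RA, which would allow localisation or interaction studies of the fluorescent fusion.
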