Features (pLannotate 1.2.2; 10 found; start..end, strand, type, name):
      1..2510    +  promoter       Ac5 promoter: Drosophila melanogaster actin 5C promoter
   2530..3246    +  CDS            EGFP: EGFP is a basic (constitutively fluorescent) green fluorescent protein published in 1996, derived from Aequorea victoria. It is reported to be a rapidly-maturing weak dimer with moderate acid sensitivity.
   3517..4941    +  CDS            DBP2 (fragment): DBP2_YEAST - Experimental evidence at protein level: Swiss-Prot protein existence level 1. ATP-dependent RNA helicase involved nonsense-mediated mRNA decay and ribosome biogenesis through rRNA processing. From Saccharomyces cerevisiae (strain ATCC 204508 / S288c) (Baker's yeast).
   5748..5789    +  CDS            V5 tag: epitope tag from simian virus 5
   5889..6023    -  polyA_signal   SV40 poly(A) signal: SV40 polyadenylation signal
   6046..6130    -  CDS            large T antigen (fragment): large T antigen from SV40 (simian virus 40)
   6131..6578    +  CDS            TcR (fragment): tetracycline efflux protein; tet; confers resistance to tetracycline
   6624..7212    -  rep_origin     ori: high-copy-number ColE1/pMB1/pBR322/pUC origin of replication
   7383..8243    -  CDS            AmpR: β-lactamase; bla; confers resistance to ampicillin, carbenicillin, and related antibiotics
   8244..8348    -  promoter       AmpR promoter: bla
>Addgene plasmid #145910 | pAc5.1B-EGFP-CG10077-RA_B | addgene full sequence | sequence record 382846 | Addgene NGS Result
CATGAATGGCATCAACTCTGAATCAAATCTTTGCAGATGCACCTACTTCTCATTTCCACTGTCACATCAT
TTTTCCAGATCTCGCTGCCTGTTATGTGGCCCACAAACCAAGACACGTTTTATGGCCATTAAAGCTGGCT
GATCGTCGCCAAACACCAAATACATAATGAATATGTACACATTCGAGAAAGAAGCGATCAAAGAAGCGTC
TTCGGGCGGAGTAGGAGAATGCGGAGGAGAAGGAGAACGAGCTGATCTAGTATCTCTCCACAATCCAATG
CCAACTGACCAACTGGCCATATTCGGAGCAATTTGAAGCCAATTTCCATCGCCTGGCGATCGCTCCATTC
TTGGCTATATGTTTTTCACCGTTACCCGGGGCCATTTTCAAAGACTCGTCGGCAAGATAAGATTGTGTCA
CTCGCTGTCTCTCTTCATTTGTCGAAGAATGCTGAGGAATTTCGCGATGACGTCGGCGAGTATTTTGAAG
AATGAGAATAATTTGTATTTATACGAAAATCAGTTAGTGGAATTTTCTACAAAAACATGTTATCTATAGA
TAATTTTGTTGCAAAATATGTTGACTATGACAAAGATTGTATGTATATACCTTTAATGTATTCTCATTTT
CTTATGTATTTATAATGGCAATGATGATACTGATGATATTTTAAGATGATGCCAGACCAAAAGGCTTGAA
TTTCTGCGTCTTTTGCCGAACGCAGTGCATGTGCAATTGTTGTTTTTTGGAATATTCAATTTTCGGACTG
TCCGCTTTGATTTCAGTTTCTTGGCTTATTCAAAAAGCAAAGTAAAGCCAAAAAAGCGAGATGGCAATAC
CAAATGCGGCAAAACGGTAGTGGAAGGAAAGGGGTGCGGGGCAGCGGAAGGAAGGGTGGGGCGGGGCGTG
GCGGGGTCTGTGGCTGGGCGCGACGTCACCGACGTTGGAGCCACTCCTTTGACCATGTGTGCGTGTGTGT
ATTATTCGTGTCTCGCCACTCGCCGGTTGTTTTTTTCTTTTTATGCTGCGCTCTCTCTAGCGCCATCTCG
CTTACGCATGCTCAACGCACCGCATGTTGCCGTTTCCTTTTATGCGTCATTTTGGCTCGAAATAGGCAAT
TATTTAAACAAAGATTAGTCAACGAAAACGCTAAAATAAATAAGTCTACAATATGGTTACTTATTGCCAT
GTGTGTGCAGCCAACGATAGCAACAAAAGCAACAACACAGGTGGCTTTCCCTCTTTCACTTTTTGTTTGC
AAGCCGCGTGCGAGCAAGACGGCACGACCGGCAAACGCAATTACGCTGACAAAGAGCAGACGAAGTTTTG
GCGAAAAACATCAAGGCGCCTGATACGAATGCATTTGCAATAACAATTGCGATATTTAATATTGTTTATG
AAGCTGTTTGACTTCAAAACACACAAAAAAAAAAATAAAACAAATTATTTGAAAGAGAATTAGGAATCGG
ACGCTTATCGTTAGGGTAACAACAAGAAATGCTTACTGAGTCACAGCCTCTGGAAAACTGCCGCAAGCCA
GAGAGAGAGAGAAAAAGAGGGAGAGCAGCTTAGACCGCATGTGCTTGTGTGTGAGGCGTCTCTCTCTTCG
TCTCTGTTGCGCAAACGCATAGACTGCACTGAAAAAATCGATTACCTATTTTTTATGAATGAATATTTGC
ACTATTACTATTCAAAACTATTAAGATAGCAATCACATTCAATAGCCAAATACTATACCACCTGAGCGAT
GCAACGAAATGATCAATTTGAGCAAAAATGCTGCATATTTAGGACGGCATCATTATAGAAATGCTTCTTG
CTGTGTACTTTTCTCTCGTCTGGCAGCTGTTTCGCCGTTATTGTTAAAACCGGCTTAAGTTAGGTGTGTT
TTCTACGACTAGTGAATGCCCTACTAGAAGATGTGTGTTGCACAAAATGTCCCTGGAATAACCAATTTGA
AGTGCAGATAGCAGTAAACGTAAGCTAATATGAATATTATTTAACTGTAATGTTTTAATATCGCTGGACA
TTACTAATAAACCCACTATAAACACATGTACATATGTATGTTTTGGCATACAATGAGTAGTTGGGGAAAA
AATGTGTAAAAGCACCGTGACCATCACAGCATAAAGATAACCAGCTGAAGTATCGAATATGAGTAACCCC
CAAATTGAATCACATGCCGCAACTGATAGGACCCATGGAAGTACACTCTTCATGGCGATATACAAGACAC
ACACAAGCACGAACACCCAGTTGCGGAGGAAATTCTCCGTAAATGAAAACCCAATCGGCGAACAATTCAT
ACCCATATATGGTAAAAGTTTTGAACGCGACTTGAGAGCGGAGAGCATTGCGGCTGATAAGGTTTTAGCG
CTAAGCGGGCTTTATAAAACGGGCTGCGGGACCAGTTTTCATATCACTACCGTTTGAGTTCTTGTGCTGT
GTGGATACTCCTCCCGACACAAAGCCGCTCCATCAGCCAGCAGTCGTCTAATCCAGAGACCCCGGATCGG
GGTACCATCATGGTGAGCAAGGGCGAGGAGCTGTTCACCGGGGTGGTGCCCATCCTGGTCGAGCTGGACG
GCGACGTAAACGGCCACAAGTTCAGCGTGTCCGGCGAGGGCGAGGGCGATGCCACCTACGGCAAGCTGAC
CCTGAAGTTCATCTGCACCACCGGCAAGCTGCCCGTGCCCTGGCCCACCCTCGTGACCACCCTGACCTAC
GGCGTGCAGTGCTTCAGCCGCTACCCCGACCACATGAAGCAGCACGACTTCTTCAAGTCCGCCATGCCCG
AAGGCTACGTCCAGGAGCGCACCATCTTCTTCAAGGACGACGGCAACTACAAGACCCGCGCCGAGGTGAA
GTTCGAGGGCGACACCCTGGTGAACCGCATCGAGCTGAAGGGCATCGACTTCAAGGAGGACGGCAACATC
CTGGGGCACAAGCTGGAGTACAACTACAACAGCCACAACGTCTATATCATGGCCGACAAGCAGAAGAACG
GCATCAAGGTGAACTTCAAGATCCGCCACAACATCGAGGACGGCAGCGTGCAGCTCGCCGACCACTACCA
GCAGAACACCCCCATCGGCGACGGCCCCGTGCTGCTGCCCGACAACCACTACCTGAGCACCCAGTCCGCC
CTGAGCAAAGACCCCAACGAGAAGCGCGATCACATGGTCCTGCTGGAGTTCGTGACCGCCGCCGGGATCA
CTCTCGGCATGGACGAGCTGTACAAGCCAAGCTTAATGAACATGTACAACGGACAGATGAACGCCTTCGG
AGGCGGTGGCGGCGGAGGAGCTGGTGGCCTAACCGGCGGTATGGTGCCCAATCGCATGGGCGGTGGTGCT
CCCGGTGGCGGACCCGGCGGAGCGGGCATGTTCCAGCGCAATCGCTCGGCCCCATACCCGGGTTTCAATG
GTCATGGACCCGCCAACGGTGGACAGCGACGCATGAACGGTGGTGGTCCTAGCATGGGACCCGGCGGACC
ACGCAACCAGGATGGATTCGGTGGTCAGAACGGGGGCCAGCGCTCTTCCAATCACGGCGCACACTTGCCC
AAGATCGTTTGGTCTGAGGTGAATCTTACGCCATTCCGCAAGAACTTTTACAAGCCGTGCGATTCGGTGC
TGGCCAGGACTGTCGGTGAAACAGAGACCTTCCTCACCAGCAATGAGATCACCATCAAGGGCGATCAGGT
GCCCACACCCAGTATTGAATTCGAGGAGGGCGGCTTTCCCGATTACGTGATGAACGAGATCCGTAAGCAG
GGTTTCGCCAAGCCAACGGCCATTCAAGCCCAGGGTTGGCCCATTGCTATGAGTGGACGGGATCTGGTGG
GCGTGGCCCAGACCGGATCGGGCAAGACCTTGGCGTATGTTCTGCCGGCGGTGGTGCACATCAATAACCA
GCCGCGCCTGGAGCGCGGTGATGGACCCATCGCCCTGGTCCTGGCTCCCACTAGAGAGTTGGCCCAGCAG
ATCCAGCAGGTAGCCATTGAGTTTGGCAGCAACACGCATGTGCGCAACACATGCATCTTTGGTGGAGCGC
CCAAGGGACAGCAGGCTAGGGATTTGGAGCGCGGCGTGGAGATTGTAATTGCCACACCAGGTCGCTTGAT
TGATTTCCTCGAGCGCGGCACCACCTCGTTGAAGAGATGCACCTATCTGGTGCTAGACGAGGCCGATCGT
ATGCTCGACATGGGCTTCGAGCCCCAGATCAGAAAGATCATGCAGCAGATCCGACCGGACCGTCAGGTTC
TCATGTGGTCAGCTACCTGGCCCAAAGAGGTGCGCCAGTTGGCCGAGGAGTTCCTTAATAACTACATACA
GGTGAACATTGGTTCGCTTTCGCTGAGCGCCAATCACAACATCCTCCAGATCGTGGACGTGTGCGATGAG
AATGAGAAATTGATGAAGCTGATCAAGCTGCTAACAGACATCTCGGCGGAGAACGAGACCAAGACCATCA
TTTTCGTGGAAACCAAGAAGCGTGTGGACGAGATCACGCGCAATATCTCCCGCCAGGGCTGGCGCGCATG
CGCCATCCACGGCGATAAGTCGCGGCAGGAGCGCGACTTTGTGCTCTCGAGCTTCCGCAATGGCCGGCAC
TCGATACTGGTGGCCACCGATGTGGCTGCCCGCGGACTCGACGTTGACGATGTCAAGTTTGTGATCAACT
ATGATTATCCTTTGAACTCGGAGGACTACGTTCATCGCACTGGACGCACCGGACGATCCAATAACACCGG
CACCGCCTACACCCTGTTCACGCATTCCAACGCCAACAAGGCCAACGACTTGATCCAGGTGCTGCGCGAA
GCCAACCAGACCATCAATCCCAAACTGATGAACATGGCCATGAACGGTGGCTACAACAAGCGCGGTGGCG
GCATGGGTGGCGGCTACCGTGGCGGCAATGGCTATCAGGGCCGCAATCCGCAGATGGGCGGTGGTGGATA
CAATGGCGGCAACAACTACCGCAACAACAATGGTCCCGGCGCCACCATGAATCGCAATTCCTTCAACGGC
GGCAGCGCTGGCGGACCACCACGCTTCGATCAGAAGCCGCGCACTTCTCCGCCGAATCAGGGCGGACAGG
GCGGCTACCGTGGCCAGGGAGGCGGTGGCTACCAGGGACAACAGCAGCAGCAGCAGCAGCAGAACGGCGG
AGTGCCCTTCTCTCGTTTCAATCCCAATGCCGCTTGCTTCGAGCCCAACAAGCCGCAGAATGGTCCGGGA
TCTGGACCGCCACAGGCGCAGTACCAGCAGCAGCAACAGGCTCAGGCTGCCCAGCAGCAACACTTACTTC
CTGATGCATCCGTGCAGGCGGCGATGACGGCTGCAAACTACGGAGTTGATCAGAAGCGCTCCCGTTTCTC
GCCCCACAACATGAACTTTGCCAACATGCCACCACCAGCGATGAACCAGCAGCAGGCGGCGGCCCAGCAG
CAACAGCAACAACAGTTGCAAACTCCCCAGCAGCAACAGCAGCAGCAGCAAATGCAACAGCCACAGGCCT
ATGGCCAGTACTCTTCAATGTCCTCCAGCATGGCAACCGTGTCGCTCAACGGAGGAGCTGCAGCGGTGGC
CAGCTCTTACCGCGCCCAGTACGCAGTGCCCACGCAGGCGGCACCCTATATGATGGCGAACGGCGGCGAC
ATCTTTGCCTATCCGCCGCCTCCGCTGCCTGTGCAGAACTAGGCGGCCGCTCGAGTCTAGAGGGCCCGCG
GTTCGAAGGTAAGCCTATCCCTAACCCTCTCCTCGGTCTCGATTCTACGCGTACCGGTCATCATCACCAT
CACCATTGAGTTTAAACCCGCTGATCAGCCTCGACTGTGCCTTCTAAGGCCTGAGCTCGCTGATCAGCCT
CGATCGAGGATCCAGACATGATAAGATACATTGATGAGTTTGGACAAACCACAACTAGAATGCAGTGAAA
AAAATGCTTTATTTGTGAAATTTGTGATGCTATTGCTTTATTTGTAACCATTATAAGCTGCAATAAACAA
GTTAACAACAACAATTGCATTCATTTTATGTTTCAGGTTCAGGGGGAGGTGTGGGAGGTTTTTTAAAGCA
AGTAAAACCTCTACAAATGTGGTATGGCTGATTATGATCAGTCGACCGATGCCCTTGAGAGCCTTCAACC
CAGTCAGCTCCTTCCGGTGGGCGCGGGGCATGACTATCGTCGCCGCACTTATGACTGTCTTCTTTATCAT
GCAACTCGTAGGACAGGTGCCGGCAGCGCTCTGGGTCATTTTCGGCGAGGACCGCTTTCGCTGGAGCGCG
ACGATGATCGGCCTGTCGCTTGCGGTATTCGGAATCTTGCACGCCCTCGCTCAAGCCTTCGTCACTGGTC
CCGCCACCAAACGTTTCGGCGAGAAGCAGGCCATTATCGCCGGCATGGCGGCCGACGCGCTGGGCTACGT
CTTGCTGGCGTTCGCGACGCGAGGCTGGATGGCCTTCCCCATTATGATTCTTCTCGCTTCCGGCGGCATC
GGGATGCCCGCGTTGCAGGCCATGCTGTCCAGGCAGGTAGATGACGACCATCAGGGACAGCTTCAAGGCC
AGCAAAAGGCCAGGAACCGTAAAAAGGCCGCGTTGCTGGCGTTTTTCCATAGGCTCCGCCCCCCTGACGA
GCATCACAAAAATCGACGCTCAAGTCAGAGGTGGCGAAACCCGACAGGACTATAAAGATACCAGGCGTTT
CCCCCTGGAAGCTCCCTCGTGCGCTCTCCTGTTCCGACCCTGCCGCTTACCGGATACCTGTCCGCCTTTC
TCCCTTCGGGAAGCGTGGCGCTTTCTCATAGCTCACGCTGTAGGTATCTCAGTTCGGTGTAGGTCGTTCG
CTCCAAGCTGGGCTGTGTGCACGAACCCCCCGTTCAGCCCGACCGCTGCGCCTTATCCGGTAACTATCGT
CTTGAGTCCAACCCGGTAAGACACGACTTATCGCCACTGGCAGCAGCCACTGGTAACAGGATTAGCAGAG
CGAGGTATGTAGGCGGTGCTACAGAGTTCTTGAAGTGGTGGCCTAACTACGGCTACACTAGAAGGACAGT
ATTTGGTATCTGCGCTCTGCTGAAGCCAGTTACCTTCGGAAAAAGAGTTGGTAGCTCTTGATCCGGCAAA
CAAACCACCGCTGGTAGCGGTGGTTTTTTTGTTTGCAAGCAGCAGATTACGCGCAGAAAAAAAGGATCTC
AAGAAGATCCTTTGATCTTTTCTACGGGGTCTGACGCTCAGTGGAACGAAAACTCACGTTAAGGGATTTT
GGTCATGAGATTATCAAAAAGGATCTTCACCTAGATCCTTTTAAATTAAAAATGAAGTTTTAAATCAATC
TAAAGTATATATGAGTAAACTTGGTCTGACAGTTACCAATGCTTAATCAGTGAGGCACCTATCTCAGCGA
TCTGTCTATTTCGTTCATCCATAGTTGCCTGACTCCCCGTCGTGTAGATAACTACGATACGGGAGGGCTT
ACCATCTGGCCCCAGTGCTGCAATGATACCGCGAGACCCACGCTCACCGGCTCCAGATTTATCAGCAATA
AACCAGCCAGCCGGAAGGGCCGAGCGCAGAAGTGGTCCTGCAACTTTATCCGCCTCCATCCAGTCTATTA
ATTGTTGCCGGGAAGCTAGAGTAAGTAGTTCGCCAGTTAATAGTTTGCGCAACGTTGTTGCCATTGCTGC
AGGCATCGTGGTGTCACGCTCGTCGTTTGGTATGGCTTCATTCAGCTCCGGTTCCCAACGATCAAGGCGA
GTTACATGATCCCCCATGTTGTGCAAAAAAGCGGTTAGCTCCTTCGGTCCTCCGATCGTTGTCAGAAGTA
AGTTGGCCGCAGTGTTATCACTCATGGTTATGGCAGCACTGCATAATTCTCTTACTGTCATGCCATCCGT
AAGATGCTTTTCTGTGACTGGTGAGTACTCAACCAAGTCATTCTGAGAATAGTGTATGCGGCGACCGAGT
TGCTCTTGCCCGGCGTCAACACGGGATAATACCGCGCCACATAGCAGAACTTTAAAAGTGCTCATCATTG
GAAAACGTTCTTCGGGGCGAAAACTCTCAAGGATCTTACCGCTGTTGAGATCCAGTTCGATGTAACCCAC
TCGTGCACCCAACTGATCTTCAGCATCTTTTACTTTCACCAGCGTTTCTGGGTGAGCAAAAACAGGAAGG
CAAAATGCCGCAAAAAAGGGAATAAGGGCGACACGGAAATGTTGAATACTCATACTCTTCCTTTTTCAAT
ATTATTGAAGCATTTATCAGGGTTATTGTCTCATGAGCGGATACATATTTGAATGTATTTAGAAAAATAA
ACAAATAGGGGTTCCGCGCACATTTCCCCGAAAAGTGCCACCTGACGTCTAAGAAACCATTATTATCATG
ACATTAACCTATAAAAATAGGCGTATCACGAGGCCCTTTCGTCTTCAAGAATTAATTCTATATTCTAAAA
ACACAAATGATACTTCTAAAAAAAAAT
